>Addgene plasmid #225889 | Vsx2 mR0-37a +SV40 base prom-GFP-IRES-AP | addgene full sequence | sequence record 446987 | Addgene NGS Result
GCCGAGAGTGATCCCGGCGGCGGTCACGAACTCCAGCAGGACCATGTGATCGCGCTTCTCGTTGGGGTCT
TTGCTCAGGGCGGACTGGGTGCTCAGGTAGTGGTTGTCGGGCAGCAGCACGGGGCCGTCGCCGATGGGGG
TGTTCTGCTGGTAGTGGTCGGCGAGCTGCACGCTGCCGTCCTCGATGTTGTGGCGGATCTTGAAGTTCAC
CTTGATGCCGTTCTTCTGCTTGTCGGCCATGATATAGACGTTGTGGCTGTTGTAGTTGTACTCCAGCTTG
TGCCCCAGGATGTTGCCGTCCTCCTTGAAGTCGATGCCCTTCAGCTCGATGCGGTTCACCAGGGTGTCGC
CCTCGAACTTCACCTCGGCGCGGGTCTTGTAGTTGCCGTCGTCCTTGAAGAAGATGGTGCGCTCCTGGAC
GTAGCCTTCGGGCATGGCGGACTTGAAGAAGTCGTGCTGCTTCATGTGGTCGGGGTAGCGGCTGAAGCAC
TGCACGCCGTAGGTCAGGGTGGTCACGAGGGTGGGCCAGGGCACGGGCAGCTTGCCGGTGGTGCAGATGA
ACTTCAGGGTCAGCTTGCCGTAGGTGGCATCGCCCTCGCCCTCGCCGGACACGCTGAACTTGTGGCCGTT
TACGTCGCCGTCCAGCTCGACCAGGATGGGCACCACCCCGGTGAACAGCTCCTCGCCCTTGCTCACCATG
GTGGCGACCGGTGGATCCCGGGCCCGCGGTACCAAGCTTTTTGCAAAAGCCTAGGCCTCCAAAAAAGCCT
CCTCACTACTTCTGGAATAGCTCAGAGGCCGAGGCGGCCTCGGCCTCTGCATAAATAAAAAAAATTAGTC
AGCGATGGGGCGGAGAATGGGCGGAACTGGGCGGAGTTAGGGGCGGGATGGGCGGAGTTAGGGGCGGGAC
TATGGTTGCTGACTAATTGAGATGCAGATCGCAGATCTCGAGGACCGTGTTCCCCATCCCTCCTCCCTGC
ATCTGTCCCCTGGTTAGAGTTGTATGAAGCGGAAGACAATCTGGGGCTTATTAGTGTCCCAGGGAGACAT
GTAACTGTGCTGCTGGGACCCAAACAGCAAGAGTCTTAGCAGCAAACTCCAGCCGAGAAAGGACTGAGGG
ATTGTCTCACCTAATTACAGGGAATGGCTCTCTTTGTATTTGTGATTCGGTACGGTTGTCAGATCGCTTT
TGATCGCTTTTCTCCATTTGCTGGCTCAGGCCATGCTGGAATTGTGCTAATTAGAGGAGAAATGGACAGA
GTGATCCTGTCAACCCTGGTTACTGGTGGGGGACAAAGCAGAATATTATTCTAAGGCAATGTTTTGTAAG
AGCCCTTCTCCTGCTCTCATTAGGAGGAAGAGGCCCCAGGAGGGGAAGTTCCGAATGCTTGGCCTGGCTA
ATGGAGCATTGGGGTGTTCTTGTGCTAATTAACAGGCTCTGCCAGCACTCCAGGTCGACCCAGGTGGCAC
TTTTCGGGGAAATGTGCGCGGAACCCCTATTTGTTTATTTTTCTAAATACATTCAAATATGTATCCGCTC
ATGAGACAATAACCCTGATAAATGCTTCAATAATATTGAAAAAGGAAGAGTATGAGTATTCAACATTTCC
GTGTCGCCCTTATTCCCTTTTTTGCGGCATTTTGCCTTCCTGTTTTTGCTCACCCAGAAACGCTGGTGAA
AGTAAAAGATGCTGAAGATCAGTTGGGTGCACGAGTGGGTTACATCGAACTGGATCTCAACAGCGGTAAG
ATCCTTGAGAGTTTTCGCCCCGAAGAACGTTTTCCAATGATGAGCACTTTTAAAGTTCTGCTATGTGGCG
CGGTATTATCCCGTATTGACGCCGGGCAAGAGCAACTCGGTCGCCGCATACACTATTCTCAGAATGACTT
GGTTGAGTACTCACCAGTCACAGAAAAGCATCTTACGGATGGCATGACAGTAAGAGAATTATGCAGTGCT
GCCATAACCATGAGTGATAACACTGCGGCCAACTTACTTCTGACAACGATCGGAGGACCGAAGGAGCTAA
CCGCTTTTTTGCACAACATGGGGGATCATGTAACTCGCCTTGATCGTTGGGAACCGGAGCTGAATGAAGC
CATACCAAACGACGAGCGTGACACCACGATGCCTGTAGCAATGGCAACAACGTTGCGCAAACTATTAACT
GGCGAACTACTTACTCTAGCTTCCCGGCAACAATTAATAGACTGGATGGAGGCGGATAAAGTTGCAGGAC
CACTTCTGCGCTCGGCCCTTCCGGCTGGCTGGTTTATTGCTGATAAATCTGGAGCCGGTGAGCGTGGGTC
TCGCGGTATCATTGCAGCACTGGGGCCAGATGGTAAGCCCTCCCGTATCGTAGTTATCTACACGACGGGG
AGTCAGGCAACTATGGATGAACGAAATAGACAGATCGCTGAGATAGGTGCCTCACTGATTAAGCATTGGT
AACTGTCAGACCAAGTTTACTCATATATACTTTAGATTGATTTAAAACTTCATTTTTAATTTAAAAGGAT
CTAGGTGAAGATCCTTTTTGATAATCTCATGACCAAAATCCCTTAACGTGAGTTTTCGTTCCACTGAGCG
TCAGACCCCGTAGAAAAGATCAAAGGATCTTCTTGAGATCCTTTTTTTCTGCGCGTAATCTGCTGCTTGC
AAACAAAAAAACCACCGCTACCAGCGGTGGTTTGTTTGCCGGATCAAGAGCTACCAACTCTTTTTCCGAA
GGTAACTGGCTTCAGCAGAGCGCAGATACCAAATACTGTTCTTCTAGTGTAGCCGTAGTTAGGCCACCAC
TTCAAGAACTCTGTAGCACCGCCTACATACCTCGCTCTGCTAATCCTGTTACCAGTGGCTGCTGCCAGTG
GCGATAAGTCGTGTCTTACCGGGTTGGACTCAAGACGATAGTTACCGGATAAGGCGCAGCGGTCGGGCTG
AACGGGGGGTTCGTGCACACAGCCCAGCTTGGAGCGAACGACCTACACCGAACTGAGATACCTACAGCGT
GAGCTATGAGAAAGCGCCACGCTTCCCGAAGGGAGAAAGGCGGACAGGTATCCGGTAAGCGGCAGGGTCG
GAACAGGAGAGCGCACGAGGGAGCTTCCAGGGGGAAACGCCTGGTATCTTTATAGTCCTGTCGGGTTTCG
CCACCTCTGACTTGAGCGTCGATTTTTGTGATGCTCGTCAGGGGGGCGGAGCCTATGGAAAAACGCCAGC
AACGCGGCCTTTTTACGGTTCCTGGCCTTTTGCTGGCCTTTTGCTCACATGTTCTTTCCTGCGTTATCCC
CTGATTCTGTGGATAACCGTATTACCGCCTTTGAGTGAGCTGATACCGCTCGCCGCAGCCGAACGACCGA
GCGCAGCGAGTCAGTGAGCGAGGAAGCGGAAGAGCGCCCAATACGCAAACCGCCTCTCCCCGCGCGTTGG
CCGATTCATTAATGCAGCGGATCCAGACATGATAAGATACATTGATGAGTTTGGACAAACCACAACTAGA
ATGCAGTGAAAAAAATGCTTTATTTGTGAAATTTGTGATGCTATTGCTTTATTTGTAACCATTATAAGCT
GCAATAAACAAGTTAGCTTTTTGCAAAAGCCTAGGCCTCCAAAAAAGCCTCCTCACTACTTCTGGAATAG
CTCAGAGGCCGAGGCGGCCTCGGCCTCTGCATAAATAAAAAAAATTAGTCAGCCATGGGGCGGAGAATGG
GCGGAACTGGGCGGAGTTAGGGGCGGGATGGGCGGAGTTAGGGGCGGGACTATGGTTGCTGACTAATTGA
GATGCGGATCCGCTGGCACGACAGGTTTCCCGACTGGAAAGCGGGCAGTGAGCGCAACGCAATTAATGTG
AGTTAGCTCACTCATTAGGCACCCCAGGCTTTACACTTTATGCTTCCGGCTCGTATGTTGTGTGGAATTG
TGAGCGGATAACAATTTCACACAGGAAACAGCTATGACCATGATTACGCCAAGCTTGGGCTGCAGGTCGA
GGGATCTCCATAAGAGAAGAGGGACAGCTATGACTGGGAGTAGTCAGGAGAGGAGGAAAAATCTGGCTAG
TAAAACATGTAAGGAAAATTTTAGGGATGTTAAAGAAAAAAATAACACAAAACAAAATATAAAAAAAATC
TAACCTCAAGTCAAGGCTTTTCTATGGAATAAGGAATGGACAGCAGGGGGCTGTTTCATATACTGATGAC
CTCTTTATAGCCAACCTTTGTTCATGGCAGCCAGCATATGGGCATATGTTGCCAAACTCTAAACCAAATA
CTCATTCTGATGTTTTAAATGATTTGCCCTCCCATATGTCCTTCCGAGTGAGAGACACAAAAAATTCCAA
CACACTATTGCAATGAAAATAAATTTCCTTTATTAGCCAGAAGTCAGATGCTCAAGGGGCTTCATGATGT
CCCCATAATTTTTGGCAGAGGGAAAAAGATCTCAGTGGTATTTGTGAGCCAGGGCATTGGCCACACCAGC
CACCACCTTCTGATAGGCAGCCTGCACCTGAGGAGTGCGGCCGGCCGCGATATCCTCGACCCCACTGGGC
TGTAGGTGGTGGCTGGATGGCCTGAGCCCCCTCCTTTCCTGGGGTGCAGGCAGCCACAGGGCACAACCTG
CAGTCCCTGGGGTTGGGGTAGGGAGTCCGAGAGCAGCCAAGGGGCAGGTTTGGTGTCATGGGCTCAGTCC
CCAGAGCGCACGGGGAGGGGAAGGTTCCATGGCAGGACCTCTGTATAGGGACTCCGGGGATGACGACTCG
GGCTGGAGGCCAGGCAGGACGACAGGAGGTGGGGAGCAGGAGAACTCCGGGATGGGGAAGCAGGAGCCCC
AGGGACGGGACACTCAGGGAGCAGTGGCCGTCTCCAGCAGCAGCAGGGTCCCGGCCAGCAGAGGAAGCAA
CGCGGGGACCACGGACCGCCCCGGGTGCGCGGCGTCGGTGGTGCCGGCGGGGGGCGCCAGGTCGCAGGCG
GTGTAGGGCTCCAGGCAGGCGGCGAAGGCCATGACGTGCGCTATGAAGGTCTGCTCCTGCACGCCGTGAA
CCAGGTGCGCCTGCGGGCCGCGCGCGAACACCGCCACGTCCTCGCCTGCGTGGGTCTCTTCGTCCAGGGG
CACTGCTGACTGCTGCCGATACTCGGGGCTCCCGCTCTCGCTCTCGGTAACATCCGGCCGGGCGCCGTCC
TTGAGCACATAGCCTGGACCGTTTCCGTATAGGAGGACCGTGTAGGCCTTCCTGTCCCGGGCCTTGCCAG
GGGCCAGCCCGAAGATGGAGCTCCCTCGCAGGGGGTAGCCTCCGAAGGAGAAGACGTGGGAGTGGTCGGC
AGTGACGAGGCTCAGCGTGTCCTCCTCGCTGGTGAGCTGGCCCGCCCTCTCAATGGCGTCGTCGAACATG
ATCGTCTCAGTCAGTGCCCGGTAAGCCCTGCTTTCATGATGACCATGGTCGATGCGACCACCCTCCACGA
AGAGGAAGAAGCCGCGGGGGTTCCTGCTCAGCAGGCGCAGGGCAGCCTCTGTCATCTCCATCAGGGAGGG
GTCCAGTGTGGAGTCTCGGTGGATCTCGTATTTCATGTCTCCAGGCTCAAAGAGACCCATGAGATGGGTC
ACAGACGGGTCCAGGGAAGCCTGCATGAGCTCAGTGCGGTTCCACACATACCGGGCACCCTGGCGCTTCG
CCAGCCATTCCTGCACCAGATTCTTCCCGTCCAGCCTGGTCCCACCTTGGCTGTAGTCATCTGGGTACTC
AGGGTCTGGGGTTCCCATGCGAAACATGTACTTTCGGCCTCCACCTAGGATCACGTCAATGTCCATGTTG
GAGATGAGCTGCGTAGCGATGTCCTGGCACCCCTCCTGGCGGGCCGAGGCAGGCACGTCGGCGTCCGAGT
ACCAGTTGCGGTTCACCGTGTGGGCGTAGGTGCCGGCTGGCGAGGCGTGCTGCACTCGTGTGGTGGTTAC
CACTCCCACTGACTTCCCTGCTTTCTTGGCCCGATTCATCACGGAGATGACCTCGTTGCCGCGTGTCGTG
TTGCACTGGTTAAAGCGGGCGGCTGCACTCAAGCCAATGGTCTGGAAGTTGCCCTTGACCCCGCACAGGT
AGGCCGTGGCTGTGGCTCCACTGTCTGGCACATGTTTGTCTACATTGTATGTCTTGGACAGAGCCACATA
TGGGAAGCGGTCCATGGCCAGGGGTATCTCAGGCCCCAGTTTGTCCTTCTTCTGCCCTTTTAGGATCCTG
GCAGCTGTCACCGTAGACACCCCCATCCCATCGCCCAGGAAGATGATGAGGTTCTTGGCGGCTGTCTGTG
CAGGCTGCAGCTTCTTGGCGGCACCCAGGGCCTCGGCTGCCTCGCGGTTCCAGAAGTCCGGGTTCTCCTC
CTCAACTGGGATGATGCCCAGGGAGAGCTGTAGCCTCAGGCCCAGCAGCAGCAGCAGCAGCAGCCTCGAC
CCCATATTATCATCGTGTTTTTCAAAGGAAAACCACGTCCCCGTGGTTCGGGGGGCCTAGACGTTTTTTT
AACCTCGACTAAACACATGTAAAGCATGTGCACCGAGGCCCCAGATCAGATCCCATACAATGGGGTACCT
TCTGGGCATCCTTCAGCCCCTTGTTGAATACGCTTGAGGAGAGCCATTTGACTCTTTCCACAACTATCCA
ACTCACAACGTGGCACTGGGGTTGTGCCGCCTTTGCAGGTGTATCTTATACACGTGGCTTTTGGCCGCAG
AGGCACCTGTCGCCAGGTGGGGGGTTCCGCTGCCTGCAAAGGGTCGCTACAGACGTTGTTTGTCTTCAAG
AAGCTTCCAGAGGAACTGCTTCCTTCACGACATTCAACAGACCTTGCATTCCTTTGGCGAGAGGGGAAAG
ACCCCTAGGAATGCTCGTCAAGAAGACAGGGCCAGGTTTCCGGGCCCTCACATTGCCAAAAGACGGCAAT
ATGGTGGAAAATAACATATAGACAAACGCACACCGGCCTTATTCCAAGCGGCTTCGGCCAGTAACGTTAG
GGGGGGGGGAGGGAGAGGGGGGGGGGGGGGCGGAATTGGCCGCTTTACTTGTACAGCTCGTCCAT
Features (pLannotate 1.2.2; 19 found; start..end, strand, type, name):
    707..733     -  misc_feature   MCS (fragment): multiple cloning site
    740..936     -  promoter       SV40 promoter: SV40 early promoter
   1487..1591    +  promoter       AmpR promoter: bla
   1592..2452    +  CDS            AmpR: β-lactamase; bla; confers resistance to ampicillin, carbenicillin, and related antibiotics
   2623..3211    +  rep_origin     ori: high-copy-number ColE1/pMB1/pBR322/pUC origin of replication
   3394..3448    +  CDS            lacI (fragment): lac repressor; lacI; The lac repressor binds to the lac operator to inhibit transcription in E. coli. This inhibition can be relieved by adding lactose or isopropyl-β-D-thiogalactopyranoside (IPTG).
   3450..3584    -  polyA_signal   SV40 poly(A) signal: SV40 polyadenylation signal
   3604..3739    -  rep_origin     SV40 ori: SV40 origin of replication
   3763..3785    -  promoter       SV40 promoter (fragment): SV40 enhancer and early promoter
   3792..3831    +  CDS            lacI (fragment): lac repressor; lacI; The lac repressor binds to the lac operator to inhibit transcription in E. coli. This inhibition can be relieved by adding lactose or isopropyl-β-D-thiogalactopyranoside (IPTG).
   3844..3865    +  protein_bind   CAP binding site: CAP binding activates transcription in the presence of cAMP. E. coli catabolite activator protein
   3880..3910    +  promoter       lac promoter: promoter for the E. coli lac operon
   3918..3934    +  protein_bind   lac operator: The lac repressor binds to the lac operator to inhibit transcription in E. coli. This inhibition can be relieved by adding lactose or isopropyl-β-D-thiogalactopyranoside (IPTG). lac repressor encoded by lacI
   4319..4374    -  polyA_signal   β-globin poly(A) signal: rabbit β-globin polyadenylation signal (Gil and Proudfoot, 1987)
   4445..4516    -  CDS            HBB (fragment): HBB_PONPY - Experimental evidence at transcript level: Swiss-Prot protein existence level 2. Involved in oxygen transport from the lung to the various peripheral tissues. From Pongo pygmaeus (Bornean orangutan).
   4934..6434    -  CDS            SEAP (fragment): secreted alkaline phosphatase from human placenta The natural enzyme has a C-terminal transmembrane sequence that is replaced by a GPI anchor.
   6447..6909    -  misc_feature   IRES: internal ribosome entry site (IRES) of the encephalomyocarditis virus (EMCV)
   7017..7033    +  promoter       chicken β-actin promoter (fragment): contains a 21-bp deletion relative to the standard chicken β-actin promoter
   7045..699     -  CDS            EGFP (across the origin): the original enhanced GFP (Yang et al., 1996) mammalian codon-optimized
