[The description below was written by a language model from this plasmid's Addgene catalogue record and pLannotate feature annotations shown in this document.]
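Description:
Vsx2 mR0-37a +SV40 base prom-GFP-IRES-AP is a mammalian enhancer-reporter plasmid built on the pCAGEN backbone. It is used to test whether a candidate mouse regulatory element, mR0-37a, associated with Vsx2, can drive transcription. The plasmid is about 7.1 kb and is maintained in E. coli at high copy through a ColE1/pUC-type origin, with ampicillin selection from the β-lactamase gene. Residual lac promoter/operator and lacI fragments are carried over from the cloning backbone. An SV40 origin and an SV40 polyadenylation signal are also annotated outside the reporter cassette.

The reporter unit runs on the minus strand. A short SV40 early promoter serves as the basal promoter and sits just upstream of EGFP. EGFP is followed by an EMCV IRES and a human placental alkaline phosphatase coding sequence, annotated as a SEAP fragment, and the unit ends with rabbit β-globin 3' sequence and its poly(A) signal. Only a tiny fragment of chicken β-actin promoter is annotated, which suggests that the strong CAG promoter of the parent vector has largely been removed. Reporter output should therefore depend on enhancer activity added to the weak basal promoter. The IRES allows both reporters to be translated from one transcript, giving a fluorescent readout and an enzymatic one.

The synthesized mR0-37a element itself is not annotated in the feature table. It presumably lies in the unannotated region next to the SV40 promoter, but the record does not give its position or size. The associated publication concerns conserved VSX2 super-enhancer modules in retinal development, consistent with use of this plasmid to assay enhancer activity in that setting.
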