Addgene plasmid #225889: Vsx2 mR0-37a +SV40 base prom-GFP-IRES-AP
Purpose: Enhancer reporter
Depositing lab: Michael Dyer. Depositing organization: St. Jude Children's Research Hospital. Publication: Evolutionary conservation of VSX2 super-enhancer modules in retinal development. Honnell V, Sweeney S, Norrie J, Parks M, Ramirez C, Jannu AJ, Xu B, Teubner B, Lee AY, Bell C, Dyer MA. Development. 2024 Jul 1;151(13):dev202435. doi: 10.1242/dev.202435. Epub 2024 Jul 12. PubMed 38994775.
Backbone
  Vector backbone: pCAGEN
  Backbone manufacturer: Connie Cepko, Addgene plasmid #11160
  Vector type: Mammalian Expression
Growth in bacteria
  Bacterial resistance: Ampicillin, 100 μg/mL
  Growth temperature: 37°C
  Growth strain: DH5alpha
  Copy number: High Copy
Gene/Insert
  Gene/Insert name: mR0-37a
  Species: M. musculus (mouse)
  Tag / fusion protein: EGFP (C terminal on backbone)
  Cloning method: Gene Synthesis
Terms and licenses: Academic/Nonprofit Terms; Industry Terms: Not Available to Industry
Depositor comments: Contains SEAP reporter
How to cite: Vsx2 mR0-37a +SV40 base prom-GFP-IRES-AP was a gift from Michael Dyer (Addgene plasmid # 225889 ; http://n2t.net/addgene:225889 ; RRID:Addgene_225889)
